>Addgene plasmid #242465 | pLV-puro-EF1A-3XFLAG-hASB8_G198R | addgene full sequence | sequence record 488460 | Addgene NGS Result
AATGTAGTCTTATGCAATACTCTTGTAGTCTTGCAACATGGTAACGATGAGTTAGCAACATGCCTTACAA
GGAGAGAAAAAGCACCGTGCATGCCGATTGGTGGAAGTAAGGTGGTACGATCGTGCCTTATTAGGAAGGC
AACAGACGGGTCTGACATGGATTGGACGAACCACTGAATTGCCGCATTGCAGAGATATTGTATTTAAGTG
CCTAGCTCGATACATAAACGGGTCTCTCTGGTTAGACCAGATCTGAGCCTGGGAGCTCTCTGGCTAACTA
GGGAACCCACTGCTTAAGCCTCAATAAAGCTTGCCTTGAGTGCTTCAAGTAGTGTGTGCCCGTCTGTTGT
GTGACTCTGGTAACTAGAGATCCCTCAGACCCTTTTAGTCAGTGTGGAAAATCTCTAGCAGTGGCGCCCG
AACAGGGACTTGAAAGCGAAAGGGAAACCAGAGGAGCTCTCTCGACGCAGGACTCGGCTTGCTGAAGCGC
GCACGGCAAGAGGCGAGGGGCGGCGACTGGTGAGTACGCCAAAAATTTTGACTAGCGGAGGCTAGAAGGA
GAGAGATGGGTGCGAGAGCGTCAGTATTAAGCGGGGGAGAATTAGATCGCGATGGGAAAAAATTCGGTTA
AGGCCAGGGGGAAAGAAAAAATATAAATTAAAACATATAGTATGGGCAAGCAGGGAGCTAGAACGATTCG
CAGTTAATCCTGGCCTGTTAGAAACATCAGAAGGCTGTAGACAAATACTGGGACAGCTACAACCATCCCT
TCAGACAGGATCAGAAGAACTTAGATCATTATATAATACAGTAGCAACCCTCTATTGTGTGCATCAAAGG
ATAGAGATAAAAGACACCAAGGAAGCTTTAGACAAGATAGAGGAAGAGCAAAACAAAAGTAAGACCACCG
CACAGCAAGCGGCCGCTGATCTTCAGACCTGGAGGAGGAGATATGAGGGACAATTGGAGAAGTGAATTAT
ATAAATATAAAGTAGTAAAAATTGAACCATTAGGAGTAGCACCCACCAAGGCAAAGAGAAGAGTGGTGCA
GAGAGAAAAAAGAGCAGTGGGAATAGGAGCTTTGTTCCTTGGGTTCTTGGGAGCAGCAGGAAGCACTATG
GGCGCAGCGTCAATGACGCTGACGGTACAGGCCAGACAATTATTGTCTGGTATAGTGCAGCAGCAGAACA
ATTTGCTGAGGGCTATTGAGGCGCAACAGCATCTGTTGCAACTCACAGTCTGGGGCATCAAGCAGCTCCA
GGCAAGAATCCTGGCTGTGGAAAGATACCTAAAGGATCAACAGCTCCTGGGGATTTGGGGTTGCTCTGGA
AAACTCATTTGCACCACTGCTGTGCCTTGGAATGCTAGTTGGAGTAATAAATCTCTGGAACAGATTTGGA
ATCACACGACCTGGATGGAGTGGGACAGAGAAATTAACAATTACACAAGCTTAATACACTCCTTAATTGA
AGAATCGCAAAACCAGCAAGAAAAGAATGAACAAGAATTATTGGAATTAGATAAATGGGCAAGTTTGTGG
AATTGGTTTAACATAACAAATTGGCTGTGGTATATAAAATTATTCATAATGATAGTAGGAGGCTTGGTAG
GTTTAAGAATAGTTTTTGCTGTACTTTCTATAGTGAATAGAGTTAGGCAGGGATATTCACCATTATCGTT
TCAGACCCACCTCCCAACCCCGAGGGGACCCGACAGGCCCGAAGGAATAGAAGAAGAAGGTGGAGAGAGA
GACAGAGACAGATCCATTCGATTAGTGAACGGATCTCGACGGTATCGCTAGCTTTTAAAAGAAAAGGGGG
GATTGGGGGGTACAGTGCAGGGGAAAGAATAGTAGACATAATAGCAACAGACATACAAACTAAAGAATTA
CAAAAACAAATTACAAAAATTCAAAATTTTACTAGTGATTATCGGATCAACTTTGTATAGAAAAGTTGGG
CTCCGGTGCCCGTCAGTGGGCAGAGCGCACATCGCCCACAGTCCCCGAGAAGTTGGGGGGAGGGGTCGGC
AATTGAACCGGTGCCTAGAGAAGGTGGCGCGGGGTAAACTGGGAAAGTGATGTCGTGTACTGGCTCCGCC
TTTTTCCCGAGGGTGGGGGAGAACCGTATATAAGTGCAGTAGTCGCCGTGAACGTTCTTTTTCGCAACGG
GTTTGCCGCCAGAACACAGGTAAGTGCCGTGTGTGGTTCCCGCGGGCCTGGCCTCTTTACGGGTTATGGC
CCTTGCGTGCCTTGAATTACTTCCACCTGGCTGCAGTACGTGATTCTTGATCCCGAGCTTCGGGTTGGAA
GTGGGTGGGAGAGTTCGAGGCCTTGCGCTTAAGGAGCCCCTTCGCCTCGTGCTTGAGTTGAGGCCTGGCC
TGGGCGCTGGGGCCGCCGCGTGCGAATCTGGTGGCACCTTCGCGCCTGTCTCGCTGCTTTCGATAAGTCT
CTAGCCATTTAAAATTTTTGATGACCTGCTGCGACGCTTTTTTTCTGGCAAGATAGTCTTGTAAATGCGG
GCCAAGATCTGCACACTGGTATTTCGGTTTTTGGGGCCGCGGGCGGCGACGGGGCCCGTGCGTCCCAGCG
CACATGTTCGGCGAGGCGGGGCCTGCGAGCGCGGCCACCGAGAATCGGACGGGGGTAGTCTCAAGCTGGC
CGGCCTGCTCTGGTGCCTGGTCTCGCGCCGCCGTGTATCGCCCCGCCCTGGGCGGCAAGGCTGGCCCGGT
CGGCACCAGTTGCGTGAGCGGAAAGATGGCCGCTTCCCGGCCCTGCTGCAGGGAGCTCAAAATGGAGGAC
GCGGCGCTCGGGAGAGCGGGCGGGTGAGTCACCCACACAAAGGAAAAGGGCCTTTCCGTCCTCAGCCGTC
GCTTCATGTGACTCCACGGAGTACCGGGCGCCGTCCAGGCACCTCGATTAGTTCTCGAGCTTTTGGAGTA
CGTCGTCTTTAGGTTGGGGGGAGGGGTTTTATGCGATGGAGTTTCCCCACACTGAGTGGGTGGAGACTGA
AGTTAGGCCAGCTTGGCACTTGATGTAATTCTCCTTGGAATTTGCCCTTTTTGAGTTTGGATCTTGGTTC
ATTCTCAAGCCTCAGACAGTGGTTCAAAGTTTTTTTCTTCCATTTCAGGTGTCGTGACAAGTTTGTACAA
AAAAGCAGGCTGCCACCATGGACTACAAAGACCATGACGGTGATTATAAAGATCATGATATCGATTACAA
GGATGACGATGACAAGATGAGTTCCAGTATGTGGTATATTATGCAGAGCATTCAGAGCAAATACTCTCTC
TCCGAGCGCTTAATCCGAACAATTGCTGCCATCCGTTCCTTCCCACATGATAATGTAGAGGACCTCATCA
GAGGGGGAGCAGATGTGAACTGCACTCATGGCACACTGAAGCCCTTGCACTGTGCCTGTATGGTGTCAGA
TGCTGACTGTGTGGAGTTACTTCTGGAAAAAGGAGCCGAGGTGAATGCCCTGGATGGGTATAACCGAACA
GCCCTCCACTATGCAGCAGAGAAAGATGAGGCTTGTGTGGAGGTCCTATTGGAGTATGGTGCAAACCCCA
ATGCTTTGGATGGCAACAGAGATACCCCACTTCACTGGGCAGCCTTTAAGAACAATGCTGAGTGTGTGCG
GGCTCTCCTAGAGAGCGGGGCCTCTGTCAATGCCCTGGATTACAACAATGATACACCGCTCAGCTGGGCT
GCCATGAAGGGAAATCTTGAGAGTGTCAGCATCCTTCTGGATTATGGCGCAGAGGTCAGAGTCATCAACC
TAATAGGCCAGACACCCATCTCCCGCCTGGTGGCTCTGCTAGTCAGGCGACTTGGAACAGAGAAAGAGGA
CTCTTGCTTTGAGCTCCTCCACAGAGCTGTTGGACACTTTGAATTGAGGAAAAATGGCACCATGCCACGA
GAGGTGGCCAGAGACCCGCAGCTATGTGAAAAACTGACTGTTCTGTGCTCAGCTCCAGGAACTCTAAAAA
CACTCGCTCGCTATGCCGTGCGCCGTAGCCTGGGACTCCAGTATCTCCCCGATGCAGTGAAGGGCCTTCC
ACTGCCAGCTTCTTTGAAGGAATACCTGTTACTTTTAGAATAGACCCAGCTTTCTTGTACAAAGTGGTGA
TAATCGAATTCCGATAATCAACCTCTGGATTACAAAATTTGTGAAAGATTGACTGGTATTCTTAACTATG
TTGCTCCTTTTACGCTATGTGGATACGCTGCTTTAATGCCTTTGTATCATGCTATTGCTTCCCGTATGGC
TTTCATTTTCTCCTCCTTGTATAAATCCTGGTTGCTGTCTCTTTATGAGGAGTTGTGGCCCGTTGTCAGG
CAACGTGGCGTGGTGTGCACTGTGTTTGCTGACGCAACCCCCACTGGTTGGGGCATTGCCACCACCTGTC
AGCTCCTTTCCGGGACTTTCGCTTTCCCCCTCCCTATTGCCACGGCGGAACTCATCGCCGCCTGCCTTGC
CCGCTGCTGGACAGGGGCTCGGCTGTTGGGCACTGACAATTCCGTGGTGTTGTCGGGGAAGCTGACGTCC
TTTCCATGGCTGCTCGCCTGTGTTGCCACCTGGATTCTGCGCGGGACGTCCTTCTGCTACGTCCCTTCGG
CCCTCAATCCAGCGGACCTTCCTTCCCGCGGCCTGCTGCCGGCTCTGCGGCCTCTTCCGCGTCTTCGCCT
TCGCCCTCAGACGAGTCGGATCTCCCTTTGGGCCGCCTCCCCGCATCGGGAATTCCCGCGGTTCGAATTC
TACCGGGTAGGGGAGGCGCTTTTCCCAAGGCAGTCTGGAGCATGCGCTTTAGCAGCCCCGCTGGGCACTT
GGCGCTACACAAGTGGCCTCTGGCCTCGCACACATTCCACATCCACCGGTAGGCGCCAACCGGCTCCGTT
CTTTGGTGGCCCCTTCGCGCCACCTTCTACTCCTCCCCTAGTCAGGAAGTTCCCCCCCGCCCCGCAGCTC
GCGTCGTGCAGGACGTGACAAATGGAAGTAGCACGTCTCACTAGTCTCGTGCAGATGGACAGCACCGCTG
AGCAATGGAAGCGGGTAGGCCTTTGGGGCAGCGGCCAATAGCAGCTTTGCTCCTTCGCTTTCTGGGCTCA
GAGGCTGGGAAGGGGTGGGTCCGGGGGCGGGCTCAGGGGCGGGCTCAGGGGCGGGGCGGGCGCCCGAAGG
TCCTCCGGAGGCCCGGCATTCTGCACGCTTCAAAAGCGCACGTCTGCCGCGCTGTTCTCCTCTTCCTCAT
CTCCGGGCCTTTCGACCTCACGTGGCCACCATGACCGAGTACAAGCCCACGGTGCGCCTCGCCACCCGCG
ACGACGTCCCCAGGGCCGTACGCACCCTCGCCGCCGCGTTCGCCGACTACCCCGCCACGCGCCACACCGT
CGATCCGGACCGCCACATCGAGCGGGTCACCGAGCTGCAAGAACTCTTCCTCACGCGCGTCGGGCTCGAC
ATCGGCAAGGTGTGGGTCGCGGACGACGGCGCCGCGGTGGCGGTCTGGACCACGCCGGAGAGCGTCGAAG
CGGGGGCGGTGTTCGCCGAGATCGGCCCGCGCATGGCCGAGTTGAGCGGTTCCCGGCTGGCCGCGCAGCA
ACAGATGGAAGGCCTCCTGGCGCCGCACCGGCCCAAGGAGCCCGCGTGGTTCCTGGCCACCGTCGGCGTC
TCGCCCGACCACCAGGGCAAGGGTCTGGGCAGCGCCGTCGTGCTCCCCGGAGTGGAGGCGGCCGAGCGCG
CCGGGGTGCCCGCCTTCCTGGAGACCTCCGCGCCCCGCAACCTCCCCTTCTACGAGCGGCTCGGCTTCAC
CGTCACCGCCGACGTCGAGGTGCCCGAAGGACCGCGCACCTGGTGCATGACCCGCAAGCCCGGTGCCTGA
GGTACCTTTAAGACCAATGACTTACAAGGCAGCTGTAGATCTTAGCCACTTTTTAAAAGAAAAGGGGGGA
CTGGAAGGGCTAATTCACTCCCAACGAAGACAAGATCTGCTTTTTGCTTGTACTGGGTCTCTCTGGTTAG
ACCAGATCTGAGCCTGGGAGCTCTCTGGCTAACTAGGGAACCCACTGCTTAAGCCTCAATAAAGCTTGCC
TTGAGTGCTTCAAGTAGTGTGTGCCCGTCTGTTGTGTGACTCTGGTAACTAGAGATCCCTCAGACCCTTT
TAGTCAGTGTGGAAAATCTCTAGCAGTAGTAGTTCATGTCATCTTATTATTCAGTATTTATAACTTGCAA
AGAAATGAATATCAGAGAGTGAGAGGAACTTGTTTATTGCAGCTTATAATGGTTACAAATAAAGCAATAG
CATCACAAATTTCACAAATAAAGCATTTTTTTCACTGCATTCTAGTTGTGGTTTGTCCAAACTCATCAAT
GTATCTTATCATGTCTGGCTCTAGCTATCCCGCCCCTAACTCCGCCCATCCCGCCCCTAACTCCGCCCAG
TTCCGCCCATTCTCCGCCCCATGGCTGACTAATTTTTTTTATTTATGCAGAGGCCGAGGCCGCCTCGGCC
TCTGAGCTATTCCAGAAGTAGTGAGGAGGCTTTTTTGGAGGCCTAGGGACGTACCCAATTCGCCCTATAG
TGAGTCGTATTACGCGCGCTCACTGGCCGTCGTTTTACAACGTCGTGACTGGGAAAACCCTGGCGTTACC
CAACTTAATCGCCTTGCAGCACATCCCCCTTTCGCCAGCTGGCGTAATAGCGAAGAGGCCCGCACCGATC
GCCCTTCCCAACAGTTGCGCAGCCTGAATGGCGAATGGG
[124 nt withheld, positions 6760-6883]
C
[91 nt withheld, positions 6885-6975]
A
[49 nt withheld, positions 6977-7025]
CCTTTGACGTTGGAGTCCACGTTCTTT
[37 nt withheld, positions 7053-7089]
ACCCTATCTCGGTCTATTCTTTTGATTTATAAGGGATTTTGCCGATTTCGGCCTATTGGTTAAAAAATGA
GCTGATTTAACAAAAATTTAACGCGAATTTTAACAAAATATTAACGCTTACAATTTAGGTGGCACTTTTC
GGGGAAATGTGCGCGGAACCCCTATTTGTTTATTTTTCTAAATACATTCAAATATGTATCCGCTCATGAG
ACAATAACCCTGATAAATGCTTCAATAATATTGAAAAAGGAAGAGTATGAGTATTCAACATTTCCGTGTC
GCCCTTATTCCCTTTTTTGCGGCATTTTGCCTTCCTGTTTTTGCTCACCCAGAAACGCTGGTGAAAGTAA
AAGATGCTGAAGATCAGTTGGGTGCACGAGTGGGTTACATCGAACTGGATCTCAACAGCGGTAAGATCCT
TGAGAGTTTTCGCCCCGAAGAACGTTTTCCAATGATGAGCACTTTTAAAGTTCTGCTATGTGGCGCGGTA
TTATCCCGTATTGACGCCGGGCAAGAGCAACTCGGTCGCCGCATACACTATTCTCAGAATGACTTGGTTG
AGTACTCACCAGTCACAGAAAAGCATCTTACGGATGGCATGACAGTAAGAGAATTATGCAGTGCTGCCAT
AACCATGAGTGATAACACTGCGGCCAACTTACTTCTGACAACGATCGGAGGACCGAAGGAGCTAACCGCT
TTTTTGCACAACATGGGGGATCATGTAACTCGCCTTGATCGTTGGGAACCGGAGCTGAATGAAGCCATAC
CAAACGACGAGCGTGACACCACGATGCCTGTAGCAATGGCAACAACGTTGCGCAAACTATTAACTGGCGA
ACTACTTACTCTAGCTTCCCGGCAACAATTAATAGACTGGATGGAGGCGGATAAAGTTGCAGGACCACTT
CTGCGCTCGGCCCTTCCGGCTGGCTGGTTTATTGCTGATAAATCTGGAGCCGGTGAGCGTGGGTCTCGCG
GTATCATTGCAGCACTGGGGCCAGATGGTAAGCCCTCCCGTATCGTAGTTATCTACACGACGGGGAGTCA
GGCAACTATGGATGAACGAAATAGACAGATCGCTGAGATAGGTGCCTCACTGATTAAGCATTGGTAACTG
TCAGACCAAGTTTACTCATATATACTTTAGATTGATTTAAAACTTCATTTTTAATTTAAAAGGATCTAGG
TGAAGATCCTTTTTGATAATCTCATGACCAAAATCCCTTAACGTGAGTTTTCGTTCCACTGAGCGTCAGA
CCCCGTAGAAAAGATCAAAGGATCTTCTTGAGATCCTTTTTTTCTGCGCGTAATCTGCTGCTTGCAAACA
AAAAAACCACCGCTACCAGCGGTGGTTTGTTTGCCGGATCAAGAGCTACCAACTCTTTTTCCGAAGGTAA
CTGGCTTCAGCAGAGCGCAGATACCAAATACTGTTCTTCTAGTGTAGCCGTAGTTAGGCCACCACTTCAA
GAACTCTGTAGCACCGCCTACATACCTCGCTCTGCTAATCCTGTTACCAGTGGCTGCTGCCAGTGGCGAT
AAGTCGTGTCTTACCGGGTTGGACTCAAGACGATAGTTACCGGATAAGGCGCAGCGGTCGGGCTGAACGG
GGGGTTCGTGCACACAGCCCAGCTTGGAGCGAACGACCTACACCGAACTGAGATACCTACAGCGTGAGCT
ATGAGAAAGCGCCACGCTTCCCGAAGAGAGAAAGGCGGACAGGTATCCGGTAAGCGGCAGGGTCGGAACA
GGAGAGCGCACGAGGGAGCTTCCAGGGGGAAACGCCTGGTATCTTTATAGTCCTGTCGGGTTTCGCCACC
TCTGACTTGAGCGTCGATTTTTGTGATGCTCGTCAGGGGGGCGGAGCCTATGGAAAAACGCCAGCAACGC
GGCCTTTTTACGGTTCCTGGCCTTTTGCTGGCCTTTTGCTCACATGTTCTTTCCTGCGTTATCCCCTGAT
TCTGTGGATAACCGTATTACCGCCTTTGAGTGAGCTGATACCGCTCGCCGCAGCCGAACGACCGAGCGCA
GCGAGTCAGTGAGCGAGGAAGCGGAAGAGCGCCCAATACGCAAACCGCCTCTCCCCGCGCGTTGGCCGAT
TCATTAATGCAGCTGGCACGACAGGTTTCCCGACTGGAAAGCGGGCAGTGAGCGCAACGCAATTAATGTG
AGTTAGCTCACTCATTAGGCACCCCAGGCTTTACACTTTATGCTTCCGGCTCGTATGTTGTGTGGAATTG
TGAGCGGATAACAATTTCACACAGGAAACAGCTATGACCATGATTACGCCAAGCGCGCAATTAACCCTCA
CTAAAGGGAACAAAAGCTGGAGCTGCAAGCTT
Features (pLannotate 1.2.2; 33 found; start..end, strand, type, name):
      3..229     +  promoter       RSV promoter: Rous sarcoma virus enhancer/promoter
    230..410     +  LTR            5' LTR (truncated): truncated 5' long terminal repeat (LTR) from HIV-1
    457..582     +  misc_feature   HIV-1 Ψ: packaging signal of human immunodeficiency virus type 1
    566..929     +  CDS            HIV-1 gag (fragment): gag protein from human immunodeficiency virus 1; gag
   1075..1308    +  misc_feature   RRE: The Rev response element (RRE) of HIV-1 allows for Rev-dependent mRNA export from the nucleus to the cytoplasm.
   1685..1785    +  CDS            Rev (fragment): human immunodeficiency virus 1 (HIV-1) Rev protein; rev; enhances nuclear export of unspliced and incompletely spliced viral mRNAs
   1803..1920    +  misc_feature   cPPT/CTS: central polypurine tract and central termination sequence of HIV-1
   1938..1958    +  protein_bind   attB4: mutant version of attB; core recombination site for the Gateway® BP reaction BP Clonase™
   1978..2189    +  promoter       EF-1α core promoter: core promoter for human elongation factor EF-1α
   2190..2299    +  intron         EF-1α intron A (fragment): intron upstream of the start codon of human EF-1α
   2925..3128    +  intron         EF-1α intron A: truncated intron upstream of the start codon of human EF-1α
   3137..3161    +  protein_bind   attB1: mutant version of attB; recombination site for the Gateway® BP reaction BP Clonase™
   3171..3236    +  CDS            3xFLAG: three tandem FLAG® epitope tags, followed by an enterokinase cleavage site
   3237..4100    +  CDS            ASB8: ASB8_HUMAN - Experimental evidence at protein level: Swiss-Prot protein existence level 1. May be a substrate-recognition component of a SCF-like ECS (Elongin-Cullin-SOCS-box protein) E3 ubiquitin-protein ligase complex which mediates the ubiquitination and subsequent proteasomal degradation of target proteins. From Homo sapiens (Human).
   4104..4128    -  protein_bind   attB2: mutant version of attB; recombination site for the Gateway® BP reaction BP Clonase™
   4146..4734    +  misc_feature   WPRE: woodchuck hepatitis virus posttranscriptional regulatory element
   4765..5264    +  promoter       PGK promoter: mouse phosphoglycerate kinase 1 promoter
   5281..5880    +  CDS            PuroR: puromycin N-acetyltransferase; pac from Streptomyces alboniger; confers resistance to puromycin
   5870..5950    +  CDS            nef (fragment): NEF_HV1Z2 - Experimental evidence at protein level: Swiss-Prot protein existence level 1. Extracellular Nef protein targets CD4(+) T-lymphocytes for apoptosis by interacting with CXCR4 surface receptors. From Human immunodeficiency virus type 1 group M subtype D (isolate Z2/CDC-Z34) (HIV-1).
   5952..6185    +  LTR            3' LTR (ΔU3): self-inactivating 3' long terminal repeat (LTR) from HIV-1
   6257..6378    +  polyA_signal   SV40 poly(A) signal: SV40 polyadenylation signal
   6418..6553    +  rep_origin     SV40 ori: SV40 origin of replication
   6574..6592    -  promoter       T7 promoter: promoter for bacteriophage T7 RNA polymerase
   6600..6755    +  CDS            lacZα (fragment): LacZα fragment of β-galactosidase; lacZ fragment
   6760..7188    +  rep_origin     f1 ori (sequence partly withheld): f1 bacteriophage origin of replication; arrow indicates direction of (+) strand synthesis
   7241..7345    +  promoter       AmpR promoter: bla
   7346..8206    +  CDS            AmpR: β-lactamase; bla; confers resistance to ampicillin, carbenicillin, and related antibiotics
   8377..8965    +  rep_origin     ori: high-copy-number ColE1/pMB1/pBR322/pUC origin of replication
   9148..9240    +  CDS            lacI (fragment): lac repressor; lacI; The lac repressor binds to the lac operator to inhibit transcription in E. coli. This inhibition can be relieved by adding lactose or isopropyl-β-D-thiogalactopyranoside (IPTG).
   9253..9274    +  protein_bind   CAP binding site: CAP binding activates transcription in the presence of cAMP. E. coli catabolite activator protein
   9289..9319    +  promoter       lac promoter: promoter for the E. coli lac operon
   9327..9343    +  protein_bind   lac operator: The lac repressor binds to the lac operator to inhibit transcription in E. coli. This inhibition can be relieved by adding lactose or isopropyl-β-D-thiogalactopyranoside (IPTG). lac repressor encoded by lacI
   9388..9406    +  promoter       T3 promoter: promoter for bacteriophage T3 RNA polymerase
