[The description below was written by a language model from this plasmid's Addgene catalogue record and pLannotate feature annotations shown in this document.]
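Description:
pLV-puro-EF1A-3XFLAG-hASB8_G198R is a third-generation, self-inactivating HIV-1-based lentiviral transfer plasmid built on a VectorBuilder pLV backbone for stable expression of a mutant human ASB8 in mammalian cells. It is roughly 9.4 kb and is maintained in E. coli through a high-copy ColE1/pUC-type origin with ampicillin resistance. An f1 origin, an SV40 origin and remnants of a lac/T7/T3 cloning region are also present in the backbone. The viral portion begins with an RSV promoter fused to a truncated 5' LTR, which drives Tat-independent transcription of the genomic RNA in packaging cells. This is followed by the Ψ packaging signal with a gag fragment, the Rev response element for nuclear export of the unspliced genome, and the cPPT/CTS, which aids nuclear import of the reverse-transcribed genome in target cells. The cassette ends in a ΔU3 3' LTR, which inactivates the LTR promoter after integration, followed by an SV40 polyadenylation signal.

Between the LTRs, the human EF1A promoter with its intron drives an open reading frame encoding an N-terminal 3xFLAG tag fused to ASB8, a SOCS-box protein annotated as a probable substrate-recognition subunit of an Elongin-Cullin-SOCS-box E3 ubiquitin ligase. The promoter and coding sequence are flanked by Gateway attB4, attB1 and attB2 sites, which are remnants of recombinational assembly. A WPRE downstream of the insert enhances transcript stability and expression. A separate mouse PGK promoter drives puromycin N-acetyltransferase, allowing selection of transduced cells. The G198R substitution is recorded as disrupting binding to XPO1 (exportin 1). The construct therefore suits use as a binding-deficient counterpart to wild-type ASB8, with the FLAG tag available for detection or pull-down, in studies of compound-induced XPO1 degradation.
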