Addgene plasmid #242465: pLV-puro-EF1A-3XFLAG-hASB8_G198R
Purpose: Expresses human ASB8 protein with an N-terminal 3xFLAG tag along with a puromycin selection marker. The G198R mutation disrupts XPO1 binding.
Depositing lab: Dirk Daelemans. Depositing organization: Katholieke Universiteit Leuven. Publication: SINE compounds activate exportin 1 degradation through an allosteric mechanism. Wing CE, Fung HYJ, Kwanten B, Cagatay T, Niesman AB, Jacquemyn M, Gharghabi M, Permentier B, Shakya B, Nandi R, Ready JM, Kashyap T, Shacham S, Landesman Y, Lapalombella R, Daelemans D, Chook YM. Nat Chem Biol. 2025 Dec;21(12):2002-2013. doi: 10.1038/s41589-025-02058-0. Epub 2025 Nov 21. PubMed 41286136.
Backbone
  Vector backbone: VectorBuilder pLV
  Backbone manufacturer: VectorBuilder
  Backbone size w/o insert (bp): 8490
  Total vector size (bp): 9426
  Vector type: Mammalian Expression, Lentiviral
  Selectable markers: Puromycin
Growth in bacteria
  Bacterial resistance: Ampicillin, 100 μg/mL
  Growth temperature: 37°C
  Growth strain: NEB Stable
  Copy number: High Copy
Gene/Insert
  Gene/Insert name: ASB8
  Species: H. sapiens (human)
  Insert size (bp): 936
  Mutation: G198R
  GenBank ID: NM_024095.5
  Entrez Gene: ASB8 (a.k.a. PP14212)
  Promoter: EF1A
  Tag / fusion protein: 3xFLAG (N terminal on insert)
  Cloning method: Other
  Sequencing primers: 5′ GGATCTTGGTTCATTCTCAAGCCTC
Terms and licenses: Academic/Nonprofit Terms; Industry Terms: Not Available to Industry
Depositor comments: Please visit https://doi.org/10.1101/2024.10.07.617049 for bioRxiv preprint.
How to cite: pLV-puro-EF1A-3XFLAG-hASB8_G198R was a gift from Dirk Daelemans (Addgene plasmid # 242465 ; http://n2t.net/addgene:242465 ; RRID:Addgene_242465)
